Addgene plasmid #219358: SFFV-CENPA-Brd 452
Purpose: Transcription factor CENPA with a specific barcode assigned.
Depositing lab: Filipe Pereira. Depositing organization: Center for Neuroscience and Cell Biology, University of Coimbra. Publication: A combinatorial transcription factor screening platform for immune cell reprogramming. Kurochkin I, Altman AR, Caiado I, Pertiga-Cabral D, Halitzki E, Minaeva M, Zimmermannova O, Henriques-Oliveira L, Klein D, Nair M, Oliveira D, Cajal LR, Knittel R, Feick C, Ringner M, Martin M, Cirovic B, Pires CF, Rosa FF, Sitnicka E, Theis FJ, Pereira CF. Cell Syst. 2026 Jan 21;17(1):101457. doi: 10.1016/j.cels.2025.101457. Epub 2026 Jan 14. PubMed 41539305.
Backbone
  Vector backbone: SFFV-MCS
  Backbone size w/o insert (bp): 6638
  Vector type: Lentiviral
Growth in bacteria
  Bacterial resistance: Ampicillin, 100 μg/mL
  Growth temperature: 37°C
  Growth strain: NEB Stable
  Copy number: High Copy
Gene/Insert
  Gene/Insert name: CENPA
  Species: H. sapiens (human)
  Insert size (bp): 423
  Entrez Gene: CENPA (a.k.a. CENP-A, CenH3)
  Promoter: The spleen focus-forming virus (SFFV) promoter
  Cloning method: Restriction Enzyme; 5′ cloning site Bsp119I (not destroyed); 3′ cloning site BstHI (not destroyed)
Terms and licenses: Academic/Nonprofit Terms; Industry Terms: Not Available to Industry
Depositor comments: Barcode sequence cloned into XbaI restriction site. Design of plasmid is as follows: SFFV-[TF sequence]-WPRE-[Barcode sequence].
How to cite: SFFV-CENPA-Brd 452 was a gift from Filipe Pereira (Addgene plasmid # 219358 ; http://n2t.net/addgene:219358 ; RRID:Addgene_219358)
