[The description below was written by a language model from this plasmid's Addgene catalogue record and pLannotate feature annotations shown in this document.]
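Description:
SFFV-CENPA-Brd 452 is a third-generation-style, self-inactivating HIV-1 lentiviral transfer plasmid built on the SFFV-MCS backbone, carrying the human CENPA open reading frame together with a construct-specific DNA barcode. In bacteria it is maintained through a high-copy ColE1/pUC-type origin and selected with ampicillin via the β-lactamase gene. The backbone also retains pBluescript-derived remnants (f1 ori, lacZα and lac regulatory fragments, T7 and T3 promoters) and SV40 origin sequence, which play no evident role in the lentiviral function.

The viral cassette begins with an RSV promoter fused to a truncated 5' LTR, which drives Tat-independent production of genomic RNA in packaging cells. It is followed by the Ψ packaging signal with a partial gag region, the Rev response element for nuclear export of the unspliced genome, and the cPPT/CTS, which aids nuclear import. The internal spleen focus-forming virus promoter, which is strongly active in haematopoietic cells, drives CENPA, the histone H3-like centromeric nucleosome protein, inserted between retained restriction sites with no annotated tag or reporter. A WPRE downstream enhances transcript stability and expression, and the cassette ends in a ΔU3 3' LTR with an SV40 polyadenylation signal beyond it. According to the depositor, the barcode is cloned at an XbaI site after the WPRE, giving the layout SFFV–factor–WPRE–barcode. It is not annotated in the feature table, but that placement would put it within the expressed transcript.

The plasmid belongs to a barcoded factor library made for combinatorial transcription factor screening in immune cell reprogramming, where barcodes identify the factors delivered to cells. No mammalian selection marker is annotated.
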