Features (pLannotate 1.2.2; 29 found; start..end, strand, type, name):
     94..112     -  promoter       T7 promoter: promoter for bacteriophage T7 RNA polymerase
    120..275     +  CDS            lacZα (fragment): LacZα fragment of β-galactosidase; lacZ fragment
    280..708     +  rep_origin     f1 ori (sequence partly withheld): f1 bacteriophage origin of replication; arrow indicates direction of (+) strand synthesis
    761..865     +  promoter       AmpR promoter: bla
    866..1726    +  CDS            AmpR: β-lactamase; bla; confers resistance to ampicillin, carbenicillin, and related antibiotics
   1897..2485    +  rep_origin     ori: high-copy-number ColE1/pMB1/pBR322/pUC origin of replication
   2668..2760    +  CDS            lacI (fragment): lac repressor; lacI; The lac repressor binds to the lac operator to inhibit transcription in E. coli. This inhibition can be relieved by adding lactose or isopropyl-β-D-thiogalactopyranoside (IPTG).
   2773..2794    +  protein_bind   CAP binding site: CAP binding activates transcription in the presence of cAMP. E. coli catabolite activator protein
   2809..2839    +  promoter       lac promoter: promoter for the E. coli lac operon
   2847..2863    +  protein_bind   lac operator: The lac repressor binds to the lac operator to inhibit transcription in E. coli. This inhibition can be relieved by adding lactose or isopropyl-β-D-thiogalactopyranoside (IPTG). lac repressor encoded by lacI
   2908..2926    +  promoter       T3 promoter: promoter for bacteriophage T3 RNA polymerase
   2954..3180    +  promoter       RSV promoter: Rous sarcoma virus enhancer/promoter
   3181..3361    +  LTR            5' LTR (truncated): truncated 5' long terminal repeat (LTR) from HIV-1
   3408..3533    +  misc_feature   HIV-1 Ψ: packaging signal of human immunodeficiency virus type 1
   3517..3880    +  CDS            HIV-1 gag (fragment): gag protein from human immunodeficiency virus 1; gag
   4026..4259    +  misc_feature   RRE: The Rev response element (RRE) of HIV-1 allows for Rev-dependent mRNA export from the nucleus to the cytoplasm.
   4636..4736    +  CDS            Rev (fragment): human immunodeficiency virus 1 (HIV-1) Rev protein; rev; enhances nuclear export of unspliced and incompletely spliced viral mRNAs
   4755..4872    +  misc_feature   cPPT/CTS: central polypurine tract and central termination sequence of HIV-1
   4906..5307    +  promoter       SFFV promoter: spleen focus-forming virus long terminal repeat (LTR) promoter
   5317..5340    +  misc_feature   MCS (fragment): pBluescript multiple cloning site
   5365..5784    +  CDS            CENPA: CENPA_HUMAN - Experimental evidence at protein level: Swiss-Prot protein existence level 1. Histone H3-like nucleosomal protein that is specifically found in centromeric nucleosomes (PubMed:7962047, PubMed:9024683, PubMed:11756469, PubMed:14667408, PubMed:15702419, PubMed:15475964, PubMed:15282608, PubMed:17651496, PubMed:19114591, PubMed:27499292, PubMed:20739937). Replaces conventional H3 in the nucleosome core of centromeric chromatin at the inner plate of the kinetochore (PubMed:18072184). The presence of CENPA subtly modifies the nucleosome structure and the way DNA is wrapped around the
   5795..5820    +  misc_feature   MCS (fragment): pBluescript multiple cloning site
   5820..5879    +  CDS            S (fragment): HBSAG_WHV6 - Experimental evidence at transcript level: Swiss-Prot protein existence level 2. The middle envelope protein plays an important role in the budding of the virion. It is involved in the induction of budding in a nucleocapsid independent way. In this process the majority of envelope proteins bud to form subviral lipoprotein particles of 22 nm of diameter that do not contain a nucleocapsid (By similarity). From Woodchuck hepatitis B virus (isolate w64/pWS23) (WHV).
   6011..6414    +  misc_feature   WPRE: woodchuck hepatitis virus posttranscriptional regulatory element
   6472..6531    +  CDS            nef (fragment): NEF_HV1Z2 - Experimental evidence at protein level: Swiss-Prot protein existence level 1. Extracellular Nef protein targets CD4(+) T-lymphocytes for apoptosis by interacting with CXCR4 surface receptors. From Human immunodeficiency virus type 1 group M subtype D (isolate Z2/CDC-Z34) (HIV-1).
   6533..6766    +  LTR            3' LTR (ΔU3): self-inactivating 3' long terminal repeat (LTR) from HIV-1
   6838..6959    +  polyA_signal   SV40 poly(A) signal: SV40 polyadenylation signal
   6978..6999    +  rep_origin     SV40 ori (fragment): SV40 origin of replication
   6999..73      +  rep_origin     SV40 ori (across the origin): SV40 origin of replication
>Addgene plasmid #219358 | SFFV-CENPA-Brd 452 | addgene full sequence | sequence record 449560 | Addgene NGS Result
ATTTATGCAGAGGCCGAGGCCGCCTCGGCCTCTGAGCTATTCCAGAAGTAGTGAGGAGGCTTTTTTGGAG
GCCTAGGGACGTACCCAATTCGCCCTATAGTGAGTCGTATTACGCGCGCTCACTGGCCGTCGTTTTACAA
CGTCGTGACTGGGAAAACCCTGGCGTTACCCAACTTAATCGCCTTGCAGCACATCCCCCTTTCGCCAGCT
GGCGTAATAGCGAAGAGGCCCGCACCGATCGCCCTTCCCAACAGTTGCGCAGCCTGAATGGCGAATGGG
[124 nt withheld, positions 280-403]
C
[91 nt withheld, positions 405-495]
A
[49 nt withheld, positions 497-545]
CCTTTGACGTTGGAGTCCACGTTCTTT
[37 nt withheld, positions 573-609]
ACCCTATCTCGGTCTATTCTTTTGATTTATAAGGGATTTTGCCGATTTCGGCCTATTGGTTAAAAAATGA
GCTGATTTAACAAAAATTTAACGCGAATTTTAACAAAATATTAACGCTTACAATTTAGGTGGCACTTTTC
GGGGAAATGTGCGCGGAACCCCTATTTGTTTATTTTTCTAAATACATTCAAATATGTATCCGCTCATGAG
ACAATAACCCTGATAAATGCTTCAATAATATTGAAAAAGGAAGAGTATGAGTATTCAACATTTCCGTGTC
GCCCTTATTCCCTTTTTTGCGGCATTTTGCCTTCCTGTTTTTGCTCACCCAGAAACGCTGGTGAAAGTAA
AAGATGCTGAAGATCAGTTGGGTGCACGAGTGGGTTACATCGAACTGGATCTCAACAGCGGTAAGATCCT
TGAGAGTTTTCGCCCCGAAGAACGTTTTCCAATGATGAGCACTTTTAAAGTTCTGCTATGTGGCGCGGTA
TTATCCCGTATTGACGCCGGGCAAGAGCAACTCGGTCGCCGCATACACTATTCTCAGAATGACTTGGTTG
AGTACTCACCAGTCACAGAAAAGCATCTTACGGATGGCATGACAGTAAGAGAATTATGCAGTGCTGCCAT
AACCATGAGTGATAACACTGCGGCCAACTTACTTCTGACAACGATCGGAGGACCGAAGGAGCTAACCGCT
TTTTTGCACAACATGGGGGATCATGTAACTCGCCTTGATCGTTGGGAACCGGAGCTGAATGAAGCCATAC
CAAACGACGAGCGTGACACCACGATGCCTGTAGCAATGGCAACAACGTTGCGCAAACTATTAACTGGCGA
ACTACTTACTCTAGCTTCCCGGCAACAATTAATAGACTGGATGGAGGCGGATAAAGTTGCAGGACCACTT
CTGCGCTCGGCCCTTCCGGCTGGCTGGTTTATTGCTGATAAATCTGGAGCCGGTGAGCGTGGGTCTCGCG
GTATCATTGCAGCACTGGGGCCAGATGGTAAGCCCTCCCGTATCGTAGTTATCTACACGACGGGGAGTCA
GGCAACTATGGATGAACGAAATAGACAGATCGCTGAGATAGGTGCCTCACTGATTAAGCATTGGTAACTG
TCAGACCAAGTTTACTCATATATACTTTAGATTGATTTAAAACTTCATTTTTAATTTAAAAGGATCTAGG
TGAAGATCCTTTTTGATAATCTCATGACCAAAATCCCTTAACGTGAGTTTTCGTTCCACTGAGCGTCAGA
CCCCGTAGAAAAGATCAAAGGATCTTCTTGAGATCCTTTTTTTCTGCGCGTAATCTGCTGCTTGCAAACA
AAAAAACCACCGCTACCAGCGGTGGTTTGTTTGCCGGATCAAGAGCTACCAACTCTTTTTCCGAAGGTAA
CTGGCTTCAGCAGAGCGCAGATACCAAATACTGTTCTTCTAGTGTAGCCGTAGTTAGGCCACCACTTCAA
GAACTCTGTAGCACCGCCTACATACCTCGCTCTGCTAATCCTGTTACCAGTGGCTGCTGCCAGTGGCGAT
AAGTCGTGTCTTACCGGGTTGGACTCAAGACGATAGTTACCGGATAAGGCGCAGCGGTCGGGCTGAACGG
GGGGTTCGTGCACACAGCCCAGCTTGGAGCGAACGACCTACACCGAACTGAGATACCTACAGCGTGAGCT
ATGAGAAAGCGCCACGCTTCCCGAAGGGAGAAAGGCGGACAGGTATCCGGTAAGCGGCAGGGTCGGAACA
GGAGAGCGCACGAGGGAGCTTCCAGGGGGAAACGCCTGGTATCTTTATAGTCCTGTCGGGTTTCGCCACC
TCTGACTTGAGCGTCGATTTTTGTGATGCTCGTCAGGGGGGCGGAGCCTATGGAAAAACGCCAGCAACGC
GGCCTTTTTACGGTTCCTGGCCTTTTGCTGGCCTTTTGCTCACATGTTCTTTCCTGCGTTATCCCCTGAT
TCTGTGGATAACCGTATTACCGCCTTTGAGTGAGCTGATACCGCTCGCCGCAGCCGAACGACCGAGCGCA
GCGAGTCAGTGAGCGAGGAAGCGGAAGAGCGCCCAATACGCAAACCGCCTCTCCCCGCGCGTTGGCCGAT
TCATTAATGCAGCTGGCACGACAGGTTTCCCGACTGGAAAGCGGGCAGTGAGCGCAACGCAATTAATGTG
AGTTAGCTCACTCATTAGGCACCCCAGGCTTTACACTTTATGCTTCCGGCTCGTATGTTGTGTGGAATTG
TGAGCGGATAACAATTTCACACAGGAAACAGCTATGACCATGATTACGCCAAGCGCGCAATTAACCCTCA
CTAAAGGGAACAAAAGCTGGAGCTGCAAGCTTAATGTAGTCTTATGCAATACTCTTGTAGTCTTGCAACA
TGGTAACGATGAGTTAGCAACATGCCTTACAAGGAGAGAAAAAGCACCGTGCATGCCGATTGGTGGAAGT
AAGGTGGTACGATCGTGCCTTATTAGGAAGGCAACAGACGGGTCTGACATGGATTGGACGAACCACTGAA
TTGCCGCATTGCAGAGATATTGTATTTAAGTGCCTAGCTCGATACATAAACGGGTCTCTCTGGTTAGACC
AGATCTGAGCCTGGGAGCTCTCTGGCTAACTAGGGAACCCACTGCTTAAGCCTCAATAAAGCTTGCCTTG
AGTGCTTCAAGTAGTGTGTGCCCGTCTGTTGTGTGACTCTGGTAACTAGAGATCCCTCAGACCCTTTTAG
TCAGTGTGGAAAATCTCTAGCAGTGGCGCCCGAACAGGGACTTGAAAGCGAAAGGGAAACCAGAGGAGCT
CTCTCGACGCAGGACTCGGCTTGCTGAAGCGCGCACGGCAAGAGGCGAGGGGCGGCGACTGGTGAGTACG
CCAAAAATTTTGACTAGCGGAGGCTAGAAGGAGAGAGATGGGTGCGAGAGCGTCAGTATTAAGCGGGGGA
GAATTAGATCGCGATGGGAAAAAATTCGGTTAAGGCCAGGGGGAAAGAAAAAATATAAATTAAAACATAT
AGTATGGGCAAGCAGGGAGCTAGAACGATTCGCAGTTAATCCTGGCCTGTTAGAAACATCAGAAGGCTGT
AGACAAATACTGGGACAGCTACAACCATCCCTTCAGACAGGATCAGAAGAACTTAGATCATTATATAATA
CAGTAGCAACCCTCTATTGTGTGCATCAAAGGATAGAGATAAAAGACACCAAGGAAGCTTTAGACAAGAT
AGAGGAAGAGCAAAACAAAAGTAAGACCACCGCACAGCAAGCGGCCGCTGATCTTCAGACCTGGAGGAGG
AGATATGAGGGACAATTGGAGAAGTGAATTATATAAATATAAAGTAGTAAAAATTGAACCATTAGGAGTA
GCACCCACCAAGGCAAAGAGAAGAGTGGTGCAGAGAGAAAAAAGAGCAGTGGGAATAGGAGCTTTGTTCC
TTGGGTTCTTGGGAGCAGCAGGAAGCACTATGGGCGCAGCGTCAATGACGCTGACGGTACAGGCCAGACA
ATTATTGTCTGGTATAGTGCAGCAGCAGAACAATTTGCTGAGGGCTATTGAGGCGCAACAGCATCTGTTG
CAACTCACAGTCTGGGGCATCAAGCAGCTCCAGGCAAGAATCCTGGCTGTGGAAAGATACCTAAAGGATC
AACAGCTCCTGGGGATTTGGGGTTGCTCTGGAAAACTCATTTGCACCACTGCTGTGCCTTGGAATGCTAG
TTGGAGTAATAAATCTCTGGAACAGATTTGGAATCACACGACCTGGATGGAGTGGGACAGAGAAATTAAC
AATTACACAAGCTTAATACACTCCTTAATTGAAGAATCGCAAAACCAGCAAGAAAAGAATGAACAAGAAT
TATTGGAATTAGATAAATGGGCAAGTTTGTGGAATTGGTTTAACATAACAAATTGGCTGTGGTATATAAA
ATTATTCATAATGATAGTAGGAGGCTTGGTAGGTTTAAGAATAGTTTTTGCTGTACTTTCTATAGTGAAT
AGAGTTAGGCAGGGATATTCACCATTATCGTTTCAGACCCACCTCCCAACCCCGAGGGGACCCGACAGGC
CCGAAGGAATAGAAGAAGAAGGTGGAGAGAGAGACAGAGACAGATCCATTCGATTAGTGAACGGATCTCG
ACGGTATCGGTTAACTTTTAAAAGAAAAGGGGGGATTGGGGGGTACAGTGCAGGGGAAAGAATAGTAGAC
ATAATAGCAACAGACATACAAACTAAAGAATTACAAAAACAAATTACAAAAATTCAAAATTTTATCGATC
ACGAGACTAGCCTCGAGCTGGCTGCAGTAACGCCATTTTGCAAGGCATGGAAAAATACCAAACCAAGAAT
AGAGAAGTTCAGATCAAGGGCGGGTACATGAAAATAGCTAACGTTGGGCCAAACAGGATATCTGCGGTGA
GCAGTTTCGGCCCCGGCCCGGGGCCAAGAACAGATGGTCACCGCAGTTTCGGCCCCGGCCCGAGGCCAAG
AACAGATGGTCCCCAGATATGGCCCAACCCTCAGCAGTTTCTTAAGACCCATCAGATGTTTCCAGGCTCC
CCCAAGGACCTGAAATGACCCTGCGCCTTATTTGAATTAACCAATCAGCCTGCTTCTCGCTTCTGTTCGC
GCGCTTCTGCTTCCCGAGCTCTATAAAAGAGCTCACAACCCCTCACTCGGCGCGCCAGTCCTCCGACAGA
CTGAGTCGGCCGGTCGAATCAAGCTTATCGATACCGTCGACGGATCCGCTAGCCCGCGGTTCGAAATGGG
GCCCAGAAGACGATCCCGAAAACCCGAAGCACCCCGACGAAGGTCACCTTCACCTACACCAACACCAGGG
CCATCTAGGAGAGGTCCTAGTCTGGGTGCCTCATCTCACCAGCATTCACGAAGGCGCCAGGGATGGCTTA
AAGAAATTAGAAAACTGCAGAAATCCACCCATCTTCTCATTCGGAAATTACCCTTTTCCAGACTTGCTAG
GGAGATCTGCGTGAAGTTTACAAGAGGGGTAGATTTTAACTGGCAGGCGCAAGCTTTGCTCGCACTCCAG
GAAGCCGCTGAGGCGTTCTTAGTCCACCTGTTTGAAGATGCTTACCTGCTTACTCTCCACGCTGGGCGGG
TCACCCTGTTTCCCAAAGACGTCCAGTTGGCAAGACGCATAAGAGGACTGGAAGAAGGCCTGGGGTGAAC
CGGTCGGATCCCCCGGGCTGCAGGAATTCGAGCATCTTACCGCCATTTATTCCCATATTTGTTCTGTTTT
TCTTGATTTGGGTATACATTTAAATGTTAATAAAACAAAATGGTGGGGCAATCATTTACATTTTTAGGGA
TATGTAATTACTAGTTCAGGTGTATTGCCACAAGACAAACATGTTAAGAAACTTTCCCGTTATTTACGCT
CTGTTCCTGTTAATCAACCTCTGGATTACAAAATTTGTGAAAGATTGACTGATATTCTTAACTATGTTGC
TCCTTTTACGCTGTGTGGATATGCTGCTTTAATGCCTCTGTATCATGCTATTGCTTCCCGTACGGCTTTC
GTTTTCTCCTCCTTGTATAAATCCTGGTTGCTGTCTCTTTATGAGGAGTTGTGGCCCGTTGTCCGTCAAC
GTGGCGTGGTGTGCTCTGTGTTTGCTGACGCAACCCCCACTGGCTGGGGCATTGCCACCACCTGTCAACT
CCTTTCTGGGACTTTCGCTTTCCCCCTCCCGATCGCCACGGCAGAACTCATCGCCGCCTGCCTTGCCCGC
TGCTGGACAGGGGCTAGGTTGCTGGGCACTGATAATTCCGTGGTGTTGTCGGGGAAGCTGACGTCCTTTG
CAATTCGATATCAAGCTGTACCTTCTAGATGTACAGCCAGAGGAGCGCTTCTAGACCAATGACTTACAAG
GCAGCTGTAGATCTTAGCCACTTTTTAAAAGAAAAGGGGGGACTGGAAGGGCTAATTCACTCCCAACGAA
GACAAGATCTGCTTTTTGCTTGTACTGGGTCTCTCTGGTTAGACCAGATCTGAGCCTGGGAGCTCTCTGG
CTAACTAGGGAACCCACTGCTTAAGCCTCAATAAAGCTTGCCTTGAGTGCTTCAAGTAGTGTGTGCCCGT
CTGTTGTGTGACTCTGGTAACTAGAGATCCCTCAGACCCTTTTAGTCAGTGTGGAAAATCTCTAGCAGTA
GTAGTTCATGTCATCTTATTATTCAGTATTTATAACTTGCAAAGAAATGAATATCAGAGAGTGAGAGGAA
CTTGTTTATTGCAGCTTATAATGGTTACAAATAAAGCAATAGCATCACAAATTTCACAAATAAAGCATTT
TTTTCACTGCATTCTAGTTGTGGTTTGTCCAAACTCATCAATGTATCTTATCATGTCTGGCTCTAGCTAT
CCCGCCCCTAACTCCGCCCATCCCGCCCCTAACTCCGCCCAGTTCCGCCCATTCTCCGCCCCATGGCTGA
CTAATTTTTTTT
