>Addgene plasmid #219358 | SFFV-CENPA-Brd 452 | depositor partial sequence | sequence record 428555 | Barcode sequence
TGTACAGCCAGAGGAGCGCT
